Addgene plasmid #227524: pEPMS0CM0042
Purpose: L0 part - CDS (without STOP codon)
Depositing lab: Nicola Patron. Depositing organization: Earlham Institute. Publication: Biosynthesis and bioactivity of anti-inflammatory triterpenoids in Calendula officinalis. Golubova D, Salmon M, Su H, Tansley C, Kaithakottil GG, Linsmith G, Schudoma C, Swarbreck D, O'Connell MA, Patron NJ. Nat Commun. 2025 Jul 28;16(1):6941. doi: 10.1038/s41467-025-62269-w. PubMed 40721615.
Backbone
  Vector backbone: pTwist Chlor High Copy
  Vector type: Plant Expression
Growth in bacteria
  Bacterial resistance: Chloramphenicol, 25 μg/mL
  Growth temperature: 37°C
  Growth strain: DH5alpha
  Copy number: High Copy
Gene/Insert
  Gene/Insert name: CYP716A431 (Calendula officinalis cytochrome P450 5)
  Species: Calendula officinalis
  Mutation: BsaI sites removed by silent mutation
  Cloning method: Restriction Enzyme; 5′ cloning site unknown (unknown if destroyed)
Terms and licenses: Academic/Nonprofit Terms; Industry Terms: Not Available to Industry
How to cite: pEPMS0CM0042 was a gift from Nicola Patron (Addgene plasmid # 227524 ; http://n2t.net/addgene:227524 ; RRID:Addgene_227524)
