[The description below was written by a language model from this plasmid's Addgene catalogue record and pLannotate feature annotations shown in this document.]
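Description:
pEPMS0CM0042 is a Level 0 (L0) standard part plasmid of about 3.5 kb. It carries the coding sequence of CYP716A431, a cytochrome P450 from Calendula officinalis (pot marigold), in the pTwist Chlor High Copy backbone. Although catalogued as a plant expression vector, it contains no plant promoter or terminator in the annotated features. It is a storage and donor plasmid for a coding-sequence module rather than an expression construct in its own right. Propagation in E. coli relies on a high-copy ColE1/pUC-type origin. Selection is by chloramphenicol through a cat gene driven by its native promoter and followed by the lambda t0 terminator. A short lacZα fragment is also annotated and appears to be a backbone remnant.

The insert is supplied without a stop codon, which in modular assembly schemes allows the open reading frame to be joined in frame to a C-terminal tag or fusion partner. Internal BsaI sites were removed by silent mutation, consistent with use in BsaI-based Type IIS (Golden Gate-style) assembly. There the part would be combined with promoter, tag and terminator modules to build a plant transcription unit. The exact flanking cloning sites are not recorded.

The automated annotation labels the roughly 1.4 kb open reading frame by similarity to CYP716A94 from Kalopanax septemlobus, a C-28 oxidase that converts beta-amyrin to oleanolate. This reflects homology within the CYP716A family, not the identity of the insert, and the record does not state the catalytic activity of CYP716A431 itself. The associated publication concerns the biosynthesis of anti-inflammatory triterpenoids in Calendula officinalis, which suggests the part was used to study that pathway.
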