Features (pLannotate 1.2.2; 6 found; start..end, strand, type, name):
     11..1444    +  CDS            CYP716A94: C7A94_KALSE - Experimental evidence at protein level: Swiss-Prot protein existence level 1. Catalyzes the oxidation of the methyl group to a carboxyl group at the C-28 position of beta-amyrin to form oleanolate. From Kalopanax septemlobus (Castor aralia) (Acanthopanax septemlobus).
   1704..2292    -  rep_origin     ori: high-copy-number ColE1/pMB1/pBR322/pUC origin of replication
   2425..2519    -  terminator     lambda t0 terminator: transcription terminator from phage lambda
   2543..3199    -  CDS            cat: CAT_ECOLX - Experimental evidence at protein level: Swiss-Prot protein existence level 1. This enzyme is an effector of chloramphenicol resistance in bacteria. From Escherichia coli. This protein is used as a marker in many commonly used cloning vectors, such as pACYC184.
   3200..3302    -  promoter       cat promoter: promoter of the E. coli cat gene encoding chloramphenicol acetyltransferase
   3377..3420    -  CDS            lacZα (fragment): LacZα fragment of β-galactosidase; lacZ fragment
>Addgene plasmid #227524 | pEPMS0CM0042 | addgene full sequence | sequence record 454885 | Addgene NGS Result
TAGGTCTCTAATGGATATCTTCTATGCTTCTCTCGTATCTCTCTTCGTTATTGCTGTTTCATTCTCAATT
CATTTGGTGTTCTACAAGTCTAAGCCACATGTAGAAGGCAAACTGCCACCTGGCCAAAAAGGGTGGCCGG
TGATCGGAGAAAGTATCGAGTTTCTGGCCACCGGATGGAAAGGCCACCCTGAAAAGTTCATCTTCGAACG
CATGGCTAAATTCTCACCTCAAGTTTTCAGGACCTCTCTCATGTTAGAAGATGCGGCCGTGTTTTGCGGT
GCTTCTGGTAACAAATTTTTGTTCTCAAATGAGAACAAACTTGTTCAAGCATGGTGGCCATCTAATGTCA
ACAAGATCTTTCCATCTTCAAACCAATCATCACAAATCGAAGCCAAAAAGATGAAAAGTTTGCTTCCTAA
TTTCTTCAAACCGGAAGCCTTACGTGGATACGTTCCAATCATGGACAAAGTGACACAAAAACACTTTGAA
ACCGGGTGGAAAGGCAAGGACCAAATCGTGACATACGAACTCACCAAGAACTTCACTTTTTGGCTTGCAT
GCAAGATCTTTGTCAGTATTGATGACCCCGAACGGGTCAAGTATCTGGGTGGCCCGTTCGAGAGCATCGC
TCTAGGGATCCTCTCGATCCCTATCGACCTCCCCGGAACACCGTTCCGGAGAGGGATTAATGCAGCTAAC
TTCATTAGGAAAGAACTAACTGCAATAATAAAGCAAAGAAAGACGGATTTGGCTAATGGTAAAGCTTCAC
CTACACAAGACATATTGTCACACATGCTTCTTTATAGGGATGAAGATGGTAAATTCATGGAAGAACATGA
TATTGCCGACAAGATCCTCGGATTGTTAATAGGTGGCCATGATACCGCAAGCTCGGCATGCGCATTCATT
GTCAAGTATCTGGCTGAGCTACCAGAAATTTACGAGGGAGTCTACAAAGAACAAACCGAAATTGCAAAAT
CTAAAGCGCCAGGAGAATTGTTGAACTGGGATGATTTATCGAAGATGAAGTACTCTTGGAATGTGGCATG
TGAAGTTCTTAGATTAGCCCCACCTCTCCAAGGTGCTTTCAGGGAAGCTATTACTGATTTTATGTACAAT
GGCTACTCCATTCCCAAGGGCTGGAAGTTGTATTGGAGTGCAAACTCGGTTCATAAAAACCCCGAGTTCT
TTCCCGAACCACAAAAGTTTGACCCGTCCAGATTCGATGGGAAAGGACCAATACCATATACATTTGTACC
GTTTGGAGGAGGGCCTCGTATGTGCCCTGGAAAAGAGTATGCACGATTAGAAATACTTGTGTTCATGCAT
CATCTCGTAAGAAAGTATAAGTGGGAGAAAGTAATTCCCGATGAACAAATTGTTGTCAACCCGATGCCGA
GCCCCGAAAAAGGACTTCCGATTCGCTTATATCCTCATAATGCTGGTTCGAGAGACCTAAGGCTAGGTGG
AGGCTCAGTGATGATAAGTCTGCGATGGTGGATGCATGTGTCATGGTCATAGCTGTTTCCTGTGTGAAAT
TGTTATCCGCTCAGAGGGCACAATCCTATTCCGCGCTATCCGACAATCTCCAAGACATTAGGTGGAGTTC
AGTTCGGCGTATGGCATATGTCGCTGGAAAGAACATGTGAGCAAAAGGCCAGCAAAAGGCCAGGAACCGT
AAAAAGGCCGCGTTGCTGGCGTTTTTCCATAGGCTCCGCCCCCCTGACGAGCATCACAAAAATCGACGCT
CAAGTCAGAGGTGGCGAAACCCGACAGGACTATAAAGATACCAGGCGTTTCCCCCTGGAAGCTCCCTCGT
GCGCTCTCCTGTTCCGACCCTGCCGCTTACCGGATACCTGTCCGCCTTTCTCCCTTCGGGAAGCGTGGCG
CTTTCTCATAGCTCACGCTGTAGGTATCTCAGTTCGGTGTAGGTCGTTCGCTCCAAGCTGGGCTGTGTGC
ACGAACCCCCCGTTCAGCCCGACCGCTGCGCCTTATCCGGTAACTATCGTCTTGAGTCCAACCCGGTAAG
ACACGACTTATCGCCACTGGCAGCAGCCACTGGTAACAGGATTAGCAGAGCGAGGTATGTAGGCGGTGCT
ACAGAGTTCTTGAAGTGGTGGCCTAACTACGGCTACACTAGAAGAACAGTATTTGGTATCTGCGCTCTGC
TGAAGCCAGTTACCTTCGGAAAAAGAGTTGGTAGCTCTTGATCCGGCAAACAAACCACCGCTGGTAGCGG
TGGTTTTTTTGTTTGCAAGCAGCAGATTACGCGCAGAAAAAAAGGATCTCAAGAAGATCCTTTGATCTTT
TCTACGGGGTCTGACGCTCTATTCAACAAAGCCGCCGTCCCGTCAAGTCAGCGTAAATGGGTAGGGGGCT
TCAAATCGTCCCCCCATACGATATAAGTTGTTACTAGTGCTTGGATTCTCACCAATAAAAAACGCCCGGC
GGCAACCGAGCGTTCTGAACAAATCCAGATGGAGTTCTGAGGTCATTACTGGATCTATCAACAGGAGTCC
AAGCGAGCTCGATATCAAATTACGCCCCGCCCTGCCACTCATCGCAGTACTGTTGTAATTCATTAAGCAT
TCTGCCGACATGGAAGCCATCACAAACGGCATGATGAACCTGAATCGCCAGCGGCATCAGCACCTTGTCG
CCTTGCGTATAATATTTGCCCATGGTGAAAACGGGGGCGAAGAAGTTGTCCATATTGGCCACGTTTAAAT
CAAAACTGGTGAAACTCACCCAGGGATTGGCTGAGACGAAAAACATATTCTCAATAAACCCTTTAGGGAA
ATAGGCCAGGTTTTCACCGTAACACGCCACATCTTGCGAATATATGTGTAGAAACTGCCGGAAATCGTCG
TGGTATTCACTCCAGAGCGATGAAAACGTTTCAGTTTGCTCATGGAAAACGGTGTAACAAGGGTGAACAC
TATCCCATATCACCAGCTCACCGTCTTTCATTGCCATACGAAATTCCGGATGAGCATTCATCAGGCGGGC
AAGAATGTGAATAAAGGCCGGATAAAACTTGTGCTTATTTTTCTTTACGGTCTTTAAAAAGGCCGTAATA
TCCAGCTGAACGGTCTGGTTATAGGTACATTGAGCAACTGACTGAAATGCCTCAAAATGTTCTTTACGAT
GCCATTGGGATATATCAACGGTGGTATATCCAGTGATTTTTTTCTCCATTTTAGCTTCCTTAGCTCCTGA
AAATCTCGATAACTCAAAAAATACGCCCGGTAGTGATCTTATTTCATTATGGTGAAAGTTGGAACCTCTT
ACGTGCCGATCAACGTCTCATTGATACCTGAAACAAAACCCATCGTACGGCCAAGGAAGTCTCCAATAAC
TGTGATCCACCACAAGCGCCAGGGTTTTCCCAGTCACGACGTTGTAAAACGACGGCCAGTCATGCATAAT
CCGCACGCATCTGGAATAAGGAAGTGCCATTCCGCCTGACCT
